Addgene plasmid #227101: pTag4C_ADRA1A-V2R-NTEV-tcs-GV
Purpose: ADRA1A receptor for split TEV assay
Depositing lab: Michael Wehr. Depositing organization: Systasy Bioscience GmbH. Publication: Polypharmacological profiling across protein target families and cellular pathways using the multiplexed cell-based assay platform safetyProfiler reveals efficacy, potency and side effects of drugs. Popovic L, Brankatschk B, Palladino G, Rossner MJ, Wehr MC. Biomed Pharmacother. 2024 Nov;180:117523. doi: 10.1016/j.biopha.2024.117523. Epub 2024 Oct 14. PubMed 39405910.
Backbone
  Vector backbone: pTag4C
  Vector type: Mammalian Expression
Growth in bacteria
  Bacterial resistance: Kanamycin, 50 μg/mL
  Growth temperature: 37°C
  Growth strain: DH5alpha
  Copy number: High Copy
Gene/Insert
  Gene/Insert name: ADRA1A-NTEV
  Species: H. sapiens (human)
  Entrez Gene: ADRA1A (a.k.a. ADRA1C, ADRA1L1, ALPHA1AAR)
  Cloning method: Gateway Cloning
Terms and licenses: Academic/Nonprofit Terms; Industry Terms: Not Available to Industry
How to cite: pTag4C_ADRA1A-V2R-NTEV-tcs-GV was a gift from Michael Wehr (Addgene plasmid # 227101 ; http://n2t.net/addgene:227101 ; RRID:Addgene_227101)
