[The description below was written by a language model from this plasmid's Addgene catalogue record and pLannotate feature annotations shown in this document.]
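Description:
pTag4C_ADRA1A-V2R-NTEV-tcs-GV is a mammalian expression plasmid on the pTag4C backbone that encodes a human alpha-1A adrenergic receptor (ADRA1A) fusion used as the receptor component of a split TEV protease assay. It replicates in E. coli at high copy from a ColE1/pUC-type origin and also carries an f1 origin. A single NeoR/KanR (Tn5 aminoglycoside phosphotransferase) cassette sits behind tandem bacterial (AmpR) and SV40 early promoters and is followed by an HSV TK polyadenylation signal. It provides kanamycin selection in bacteria and could support G418 selection in mammalian cells.

The payload is driven by the CMV immediate early enhancer and promoter and terminated by an SV40 poly(A) signal. The ADRA1A coding sequence was introduced by Gateway cloning and lies between attB1 and attB2 sites. Downstream of attB2, the annotated features and the construct name indicate a short C-terminal segment of the vasopressin V2 receptor (AVPR2), an N-terminal fragment of TEV protease (NTEV), a TEV cleavage site (tcs, named but not annotated separately) and the artificial transcription factor GV, made of the GAL4 DNA-binding domain and the VP16 activation domain.

In split TEV assays, ligand activation of the receptor recruits a partner protein carrying the complementary TEV fragment. The record does not identify this partner, although V2R tails are commonly added to strengthen arrestin recruitment. Reconstituted protease activity cleaves at the tcs, releasing GAL4-VP16 to drive a GAL4-responsive reporter supplied separately. A few small annotations (C9orf85, ble, large T antigen, ADH1 and bGH fragments) are probably spurious matches or backbone remnants rather than functional parts. The associated publication used such constructs in multiplexed cell-based profiling of drug activity across targets.
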