Features (pLannotate 1.2.2; 22 found; start..end, strand, type, name):
     61..364     +  enhancer       CMV enhancer: human cytomegalovirus immediate early enhancer
    365..568     +  promoter       CMV promoter: human cytomegalovirus (CMV) immediate early promoter
    591..627     +  misc_feature   MCS (fragment): multiple cloning site
    632..656     +  protein_bind   attB1: mutant version of attB; recombination site for the Gateway® BP reaction BP Clonase™
    662..1945    +  CDS            ADRA1A (fragment): ADA1A_HUMAN - Also known as ADRA1C. Experimental evidence at protein level: Swiss-Prot protein existence level 1. This alpha-adrenergic receptor mediates its action by association with G proteins that activate a phosphatidylinositol- calcium second messenger system. Its effect is mediated by G(q) and G(11) proteins. Nuclear ADRA1A-ADRA1B heterooligomers regulate phenylephrine(PE)-stimulated ERK signaling in cardiac myocytes. From Homo sapiens (Human).
   1952..2068    +  CDS            C9orf85 (fragment): CI085_HUMAN - Experimental evidence at protein level: Swiss-Prot protein existence level 1. From Homo sapiens (Human).
   2088..2112    -  protein_bind   attB2: mutant version of attB; recombination site for the Gateway® BP reaction BP Clonase™
   2123..2209    +  CDS            AVPR2 (fragment): V2R_HUMAN - Also known as ADHR, DIR, DIR3, V2R. Experimental evidence at protein level: Swiss-Prot protein existence level 1. Receptor for arginine vasopressin. The activity of this receptor is mediated by G proteins which activate adenylate cyclase. Involved in renal water reabsorption. From Homo sapiens (Human).
   2246..2596    +  CDS            TEV protease (fragment): tobacco etch virus protease (Kapust et al., 2001)
   2669..3109    +  CDS            GAL4 DNA binding domain: DNA binding domain of the GAL4 transcriptional activator; Saccharomyces cerevisiae GAL4 (truncated)
   3323..3556    +  CDS            VP16 AD: transcriptional activation domain of herpes simplex virus protein VP16 (Triezenberg et al., 1988; Cousens et al., 1989); UL48
   3654..3688    +  terminator     ADH1 terminator (fragment): S. cerevisiae ADH1; transcription terminator for the S. cerevisiae alcohol dehydrogenase 1 (ADH1) gene
   3712..3795    +  CDS            large T antigen (fragment): large T antigen from SV40 (simian virus 40)
   3818..3939    +  polyA_signal   SV40 poly(A) signal: SV40 polyadenylation signal
   3973..4401    -  rep_origin     f1 ori (sequence partly withheld): f1 bacteriophage origin of replication; arrow indicates direction of (+) strand synthesis
   4428..4532    +  promoter       AmpR promoter: bla
   4534..4891    +  promoter       SV40 promoter: SV40 enhancer and early promoter
   4926..5720    +  CDS            NeoR/KanR: aminoglycoside phosphotransferase from Tn5; aph(3')-II (or nptII); confers resistance to neomycin, kanamycin, and G418 (Geneticin®)
   5741..5893    +  CDS            ble (fragment): BLE_KLEPN - Experimental evidence at protein level: Swiss-Prot protein existence level 1. Binding protein with a strong affinity to the bleomycin family of antibiotics. Binds to CL990; an antimitotic-antibiotic compound. From Klebsiella pneumoniae.
   5952..5999    +  polyA_signal   HSV TK poly(A) signal: herpes simplex virus thymidine kinase polyadenylation signal (Cole and Stacy, 1985)
   6090..6106    -  polyA_signal   bGH poly(A) signal (fragment): bovine growth hormone polyadenylation signal
   6328..6916    +  rep_origin     ori: high-copy-number ColE1/pMB1/pBR322/pUC origin of replication
>Addgene plasmid #227101 | pTag4C_ADRA1A-V2R-NTEV-tcs-GV | addgene full sequence | sequence record 456016 | Addgene NGS Result
TAGTTATTAATAGTAATCAATTACGGGGTCATTAGTTCATAGCCCATATATGGAGTTCCGCGTTACATAA
CTTACGGTAAATGGCCCGCCTGGCTGACCGCCCAACGACCCCCGCCCATTGACGTCAATAATGACGTATG
TTCCCATAGTAACGCCAATAGGGACTTTCCATTGACGTCAATGGGTGGAGTATTTACGGTAAACTGCCCA
CTTGGCAGTACATCAAGTGTATCATATGCCAAGTACGCCCCCTATTGACGTCAATGACGGTAAATGGCCC
GCCTGGCATTATGCCCAGTACATGACCTTATGGGACTTTCCTACTTGGCAGTACATCTACGTATTAGTCA
TCGCTATTACCATGGTGATGCGGTTTTGGCAGTACATCAATGGGCGTGGATAGCGGTTTGACTCACGGGG
ATTTCCAAGTCTCCACCCCATTGACGTCAATGGGAGTTTGTTTTGGCACCAAAATCAACGGGACTTTCCA
AAATGTCGTAACAACTCCGCCCCATTGACGCAAATGGGCGGTAGGCGTGTACGGTGGGAGGTCTATATAA
GCAGAGCTGGTTTAGTGAACCGTCAGATCCGCTAGCGCTACCGGACTCAGATCTCGAGCTCAAGCTTATC
AACAAGTTTGTACAAAAAAGCAGGCTCTACCATGGTGTTTCTCTCGGGAAATGCTTCCGACAGCTCCAAC
TGCACCCAACCGCCGGCACCGGTGAACATTTCCAAGGCCATTCTGCTCGGGGTGATCTTGGGGGGCCTCA
TTCTTTTCGGGGTGCTGGGTAACATCCTAGTGATCCTCTCCGTAGCCTGTCACCGACACCTGCACTCAGT
CACGCACTACTACATCGTCAACCTGGCGGTGGCCGACCTCCTGCTCACCTCCACGGTGCTGCCCTTCTCC
GCCATCTTCGAGGTCCTAGGCTACTGGGCCTTCGGCAGGGTCTTCTGCAACATCTGGGCGGCAGTGGATG
TGCTGTGCTGCACCGCGTCCATCATGGGCCTCTGCATCATCTCCATCGACCGCTACATCGGCGTGAGCTA
CCCGCTGCGCTACCCAACCATCGTCACCCAGAGGAGGGGTCTCATGGCTCTGCTCTGCGTCTGGGCACTC
TCCCTGGTCATATCCATTGGACCCCTGTTCGGCTGGAGGCAGCCGGCCCCCGAGGACGAGACCATCTGCC
AGATCAACGAGGAGCCGGGCTACGTGCTCTTCTCAGCGCTGGGCTCCTTCTACCTGCCTCTGGCCATCAT
CCTGGTCATGTACTGCCGCGTCTACGTGGTGGCCAAGAGGGAGAGCCGGGGCCTCAAGTCTGGCCTCAAG
ACCGACAAGTCGGACTCGGAGCAAGTGACGCTCCGCATCCATCGGAAAAACGCCCCGGCAGGAGGCAGCG
GGATGGCCAGCGCCAAGACCAAGACGCACTTCTCAGTGAGGCTCCTCAAGTTCTCCCGGGAGAAGAAAGC
GGCCAAAACGCTGGGCATCGTGGTCGGCTGCTTCGTCCTCTGCTGGCTGCCTTTTTTCTTAGTCATGCCC
ATTGGGTCTTTCTTCCCTGATTTCAAGCCCTCTGAAACAGTTTTTAAAATAGTATTTTGGCTCGGATATC
TAAACAGCTGCATCAACCCCATCATATACCCATGCTCCAGCCAAGAGTTCAAAAAGGCCTTTCAGAATGT
CTTGAGAATCCAGTGTCTCTGCAGAAAGCAGTCTTCCAAACATGCCCTGGGCTACACCCTGCACCCGCCC
AGCCAGGCCGTGGAAGGGCAACACAAGGACATGGTGCGCATCCCCGTGGGATCAAGAGAGACCTTCTACA
GGATCTCCAAGACGGATGGCGTTTGTGAATGGAAATTTTTCTCTTCCATGCCCCGTGGATCTGCCAGGAT
TACAGTGTCCAAAGACCAATCCTCCTGTACCACAGCCCGGACGAAGTCTCGCTCTGTCACCAGGCTGGAG
TGCAGTGGCATGATCTTGGCTCACTGCAACCTCCGCCTCCCGGGTTCAAGAGATTCTCCTGCCTCAGCCT
CCCAAGCAGCTGGGACTACAGGGATGTGCCACCAGGCCGACGCCACCAGGCCCAGCGACCCAGCTTTCTT
GTACAAAGTGGTTGATGGTACCGCCCGGGGACGCACCCCACCCAGCCTGGGTCCCCAAGATGAGTCCTGC
ACCACCGCCAGCTCCTCCCTGGCCAAGGACACTTCATCGGCCAGCCCTAGCAACCCTGGCGCCAGCAACG
GCAGCGGAGAGAGCTTGTTTAAGGGACCACGTGATTACAACCCGATATCGAGCACCATTTGTCATTTGAC
GAATGAATCTGATGGGCACACAACATCGTTGTATGGTATTGGATTTGGTCCCTTCATCATTACAAACAAG
CACTTGTTTCGTCGCAATAATGGAACACTGTTGGTCCAATCACTACATGGTGTATTCAAGGTCAAGGACA
CCACGACTTTGCAACAACACCTCATTGATGGGAGGGACATGATGATTATTCGCATGCCTAAGGATTTCCC
ACCATTTCCTCAAAAGCTGAAATTTAGAGAGCCACAAAGGGAAGAGCGCATATGTCTTGTGACAACCAAC
TTCCAAGCTCCCGAGAACCTGTACTTCCAGGGTTCTAGAGAACAGAAGCTGATCTCAGAAGAGGATCTGG
CCCGGGCCATGAAGCTACTGTCTTCTATCGAACAAGCATGCGATATTTGCCGACTTAAAAAGCTCAAGTG
CTCCAAAGAAAAACCGAAGTGCGCCAAGTGTCTGAAGAACAACTGGGAGTGTCGCTACTCTCCCAAAACC
AAAAGGTCTCCGCTGACTAGGGCACATCTGACAGAAGTGGAATCAAGGCTAGAAAGACTGGAACAGCTAT
TTCTACTGATTTTTCCTCGAGAAGACCTTGACATGATTTTGAAAATGGATTCTTTACAGGATATAAAAGC
ATTGTTAACAGGATTATTTGTACAAGATAATGTGAATAAAGATGCCGTCACAGATAGATTGGCTTCAGTG
GAGACTGATATGCCTCTAACATTGAGACAGCATAGAATAAGTGCGACATCATCATCGGAAGAGAGTAGTA
ACAAAGGTCAAAGACAGTTGACTGTATCGCCGGAATTCCCGGGGATCAGCTTGATAATTCGATTCACCAT
GCCCAAGAAGAAGAGGAAGGTGGCGTACAGCCGCGCGCGTACGAAAAACAATTACGGGTCTACCATCGAG
GGCCTGCTCGATCTCCCGGACGACGACGCCCCCGAAGAGGCGGGGCTGGCGGCTCCGCGCCTGTCCTTTC
TCCCCGCGGGACACACGCGCAGACTGTCGACGGCCCCCCCGACCGATGTCAGCCTGGGGGACGAGCTCCA
CTTAGACGGCGAGGACGTCGCGATGGCGCATGCCGACGCGCTAGACGATTTCGATCTGGACATGTTGGGG
GACGGGGATTCCCCGGGTCCGGGATTTACCCCCCACGACTCCGCCCCCTACGGCGCTCTGGATATGGCCG
ACTTCGAGTTTGAGCAGATGTTTACCGATGCCCTTGGAATTGACGAGTACGGTGGGGCGGCCGCCACCAT
GGGGTATCCATATGATGTTCCAGATTATGCTAGATCTGGAATCACTAGTGAATTATCGAATTCTGCAGCC
AAGCTAATTCCGGGCGAATGTCTTATGATTTATGATTTTTATTATTAACCTGCAGGGCGGCCGCGACTCT
AGATCATAATCAGCCATACCACATTTGTAGAGGTTTTACTTGCTTTAAAAAACCTCCCACACCTCCCCCT
GAACCTGAAACATAAAATGAATGCAATTGTTGTTGTTAACTTGTTTATTGCAGCTTATAATGGTTACAAA
TAAAGCAATAGCATCACAAATTTCACAAATAAAGCATTTTTTTCACTGCATTCTAGTTGTGGTTTGTCCA
AACTCATCAATGTATCTTAAGGCGTAAATTGTAAGCGTTAATATTTTGTTAAAATTCGCGTTAAATTTTT
GTTAAATCAGCTCATTTTTTAACCAATAGGCCGAAATCGGCAAAATCCCTTATAAATCAAAAGAATAGAC
CGAGATAGGGT
[37 nt withheld, positions 4072-4108]
AAAGAACGTGGACTCCAACGTCAAAGG
[49 nt withheld, positions 4136-4184]
T
[91 nt withheld, positions 4186-4276]
G
[124 nt withheld, positions 4278-4401]
CAGGTGGCACTTTTCGGGGAAATGTGCGCGGAACCCCTATTTGTTTATTTTTCTAAATACATTCAAATAT
GTATCCGCTCATGAGACAATAACCCTGATAAATGCTTCAATAATATTGAAAAAGGAAGAGTCCTGAGGCG
GAAAGAACCAGCTGTGGAATGTGTGTCAGTTAGGGTGTGGAAAGTCCCCAGGCTCCCCAGCAGGCAGAAG
TATGCAAAGCATGCATCTCAATTAGTCAGCAACCAGGTGTGGAAAGTCCCCAGGCTCCCCAGCAGGCAGA
AGTATGCAAAGCATGCATCTCAATTAGTCAGCAACCATAGTCCCGCCCCTAACTCCGCCCATCCCGCCCC
TAACTCCGCCCAGTTCCGCCCATTCTCCGCCCCATGGCTGACTAATTTTTTTTATTTATGCAGAGGCCGA
GGCCGCCTCGGCCTCTGAGCTATTCCAGAAGTAGTGAGGAGGCTTTTTTGGAGGCCTAGGCTTTTGCAAA
GATCGATCAAGAGACAGGATGAGGATCGTTTCGCATGATTGAACAAGATGGATTGCACGCAGGTTCTCCG
GCCGCTTGGGTGGAGAGGCTATTCGGCTATGACTGGGCACAACAGACAATCGGCTGCTCTGATGCCGCCG
TGTTCCGGCTGTCAGCGCAGGGGCGCCCGGTTCTTTTTGTCAAGACCGACCTGTCCGGTGCCCTGAATGA
ACTGCAAGACGAGGCAGCGCGGCTATCGTGGCTGGCCACGACGGGCGTTCCTTGCGCAGCTGTGCTCGAC
GTTGTCACTGAAGCGGGAAGGGACTGGCTGCTATTGGGCGAAGTGCCGGGGCAGGATCTCCTGTCATCTC
ACCTTGCTCCTGCCGAGAAAGTATCCATCATGGCTGATGCAATGCGGCGGCTGCATACGCTTGATCCGGC
TACCTGCCCATTCGACCACCAAGCGAAACATCGCATCGAGCGAGCACGTACTCGGATGGAAGCCGGTCTT
GTCGATCAGGATGATCTGGACGAAGAGCATCAGGGGCTCGCGCCAGCCGAACTGTTCGCCAGGCTCAAGG
CGAGCATGCCCGACGGCGAGGATCTCGTCGTGACCCATGGCGATGCCTGCTTGCCGAATATCATGGTGGA
AAATGGCCGCTTTTCTGGATTCATCGACTGTGGCCGGCTGGGTGTGGCGGACCGCTATCAGGACATAGCG
TTGGCTACCCGTGATATTGCTGAAGAGCTTGGCGGCGAATGGGCTGACCGCTTCCTCGTGCTTTACGGTA
TCGCCGCTCCCGATTCGCAGCGCATCGCCTTCTATCGCCTTCTTGACGAGTTCTTCTGAGCGGGACTCTG
GGGTTCGAAATGACCGACCAAGCGACGCCCAACCTGCCATCACGAGATTTCGATTCCACCGCCGCCTTCT
ATGAAAGGTTGGGCTTCGGAATCGTTTTCCGGGACGCCGGCTGGATGATCCTCCAGCGCGGGGATCTCAT
GCTGGAGTTCTTCGCCCACCCTAGGGGGAGGCTAACTGAAACACGGAAGGAGACAATACCGGAAGGAACC
CGCGCTATGACGGCAATAAAAAGACAGAATAAAACGCACGGTGTTGGGTCGTTTGTTCATAAACGCGGGG
TTCGGTCCCAGGGCTGGCACTCTGTCGATACCCCACCGAGACCCCATTGGGGCCAATACGCCCGCGTTTC
TTCCTTTTCCCCACCCCACCCCCCAAGTTCGGGTGAAGGCCCAGGGCTCGCAGCCAACGTCGGGGCGGCA
GGCCCTGCCATAGCCTCAGGTTACTCATATATACTTTAGATTGATTTAAAACTTCATTTTTAATTTAAAA
GGATCTAGGTGAAGATCCTTTTTGATAATCTCATGACCAAAATCCCTTAACGTGAGTTTTCGTTCCACTG
AGCGTCAGACCCCGTAGAAAAGATCAAAGGATCTTCTTGAGATCCTTTTTTTCTGCGCGTAATCTGCTGC
TTGCAAACAAAAAAACCACCGCTACCAGCGGTGGTTTGTTTGCCGGATCAAGAGCTACCAACTCTTTTTC
CGAAGGTAACTGGCTTCAGCAGAGCGCAGATACCAAATACTGTTCTTCTAGTGTAGCCGTAGTTAGGCCA
CCACTTCAAGAACTCTGTAGCACCGCCTACATACCTCGCTCTGCTAATCCTGTTACCAGTGGCTGCTGCC
AGTGGCGATAAGTCGTGTCTTACCGGGTTGGACTCAAGACGATAGTTACCGGATAAGGCGCAGCGGTCGG
GCTGAACGGGGGGTTCGTGCACACAGCCCAGCTTGGAGCGAACGACCTACACCGAACTGAGATACCTACA
GCGTGAGCTATGAGAAAGCGCCACGCTTCCCGAAGGGAGAAAGGCGGACAGGTATCCGGTAAGCGGCAGG
GTCGGAACAGGAGAGCGCACGAGGGAGCTTCCAGGGGGAAACGCCTGGTATCTTTATAGTCCTGTCGGGT
TTCGCCACCTCTGACTTGAGCGTCGATTTTTGTGATGCTCGTCAGGGGGGCGGAGCCTATGGAAAAACGC
CAGCAACGCGGCCTTTTTACGGTTCCTGGCCTTTTGCTGGCCTTTTGCTCACATGTTCTTTCCTGCGTTA
TCCCCTGATTCTGTGGATAACCGTATTACCGCCATGCAT
